>Addgene plasmid #148222 | pAc5.1B-lambdaN-HA-DmRRP41_AA | depositor full sequence | sequence record 290670 | Full Sequence
CTTCAAGGAATTAATTCTATATTCTAAAAACACAAATGATACTTCTAAAAAAAATCATGAATGGCATCAA
CTCTGAATCAAATCTTTGCAGATGCACCTACTTCTCATTTCCACTGTCACATCATTTTTCCAGATCTCGC
TGCCTGTTATGTGGCCCACAAACCAAGACACGTTTTATGGCCATTAAAGCTGGCTGATCGTCGCCAAACA
CCAAATACATATCAATATGTACATTCGAGAAAGAAGCGATCAAAGAAGCGTCTTCGGGCGAGTAGGAGAA
TGCGGAGGAGAAGGAGAACGAGCTGATCTAGTATCTCTCCACAATCCAATGCCAACTGACCAACTGGCCA
TATTCGGAGCAATTTGAAGCCAATTTCCATCGCCTGGCGATCGCTCCATTCTTGGCTATATGTTTTTCAC
CGTTCCCGGGGCCATTTTCAAAGACTCGTCGGTAAGATAAGATTGTGTCACTCGCTGTCTCTCTTCATTT
GTCGAAGAATGCTGAGGAATTTCGCGATGACGTCGGCGAGTATTTTGAAGAATGAGAATAATTTGTATTT
ATACGAAAATCAGTTAGTGGAATTTTCTACAAAAACATGTTATCTATAGATAATTTTGTTGCAAAATATG
TTGACTATGACAAAGATTGTATGTATATACCTTTAATGTATTCTCATTTTCTTATGTATTTATAATGGCA
ATGATGATACTGATGATATTTTAAGATGATGCCAGACCACAGGCTGATTTCTGCGTCTTTTGCCGAACGC
AGTGCATGTGCGGTTGTTGTTTTTTGGAATAGTTTCAATTTTCGGACTGTCCGCTTTGATTTCAGTTTCT
TGGCTTATTCAAAAAGCAAAGTAAAGCCAAAAAAGCGAGATGGCAATACCAAATGCGGCAAAACGGTAGT
GGAAGGAAAGGGGTGCGGGGCAGCGGAAGGAAGGGTGGGGCGGGGCGTGGCGGGGTCTGTGGCTGGGCGC
GACGTCACCGACGTTGGAGCCACTCCTTTGACCATGTGTGCGTGTGTGTATTATTCGTGTCTCGCCACTC
GCCGGTTGTTTTTTTCTTTTTATCTCGCTCTCTCTAGCGCCATCTCGTACGCATGCTCAACGCACCGCAT
GTTGCCGTGTCCTTTATGCGTCATTTTGGCTCGAAATAGGCAATTATTTAAACAAAGATTAGTCAACGAA
AACGCTAAAATAAATAAGTCTACAATATGGTTACTTATTGCCATGTGTGTGCAGCCAACGATAGCAACAA
AAGCAACAACACAGTGGCTTTCCCTCTTTCACTTTTTGTTTGCAAGCGCGTGCGAGCAAGACGGCACGAC
CGGCAAACGCAATTACGCTGACAAAGAGCAGACGAAGTTTTGGCCGAAAAACATCAAGGCGCCTGATACG
AATGCATTTGCAATAACAATTGCGATATTTAATATTGTTTATGAAGCTGTTTGACTTCAAAACACACAAA
AAAAAAAATAAAACAAATTATTTGAAAGAGAATTAGGAATCGGACAGCTTATCGTTACGGGCTAACAGCA
CACCGAGACGAAATAGCTTACCTGACGTCACAGCCTCTGGAAGAACTGCCGCCAAGCAGAGAGAGAGAGA
AAAAGAGGGAGAGCAGCTTAGACCGCATGTGCTTGTGTGTGAGGCGTCTCTCTCTTCGTCTCCTGTTTGC
GCAAACGCATAGACTGCACTGAGAAAATCGATTACCTATTTTTTATGAATGAATATTTGCACTATTACTA
TTCAAAACTATTAAGATAGCAATCACATTCAATAGCCAAATACTATACCACCTGAGCGATGCAACGAAAT
GATCAATTTGAGCAAAAATGCTGCATATTTAGGACGGCATCATTATAGAAATGCTTCTTGCTGTGTACTT
TTCTCTCGTCTGGCAGCTGTTTCGCCGTTATTGTTAAAACCGGCTTAAGTTAGGTGTGTTTTCTACGACT
AGTGATGCCCCTACTAGAAGATGTGTGTTGCACAAATGTCCCTGAATAACCAATTTGAAGTGCAGATAGC
AGTAAACGTAAGCTAATATGAATATTATTTAACTGTAATGTTTTAATATCGCTGGACATTACTAATAAAC
CCACTATAAACACATGTACATATGTATGTTTTGGCATACAATGAGTAGTTGGGGAAAAAATGTGTAAAAG
CACCGTGACCATCACAGCATAAAGATAACCAGCTGAAGTATCGAATATGAGTAACCCCCAAATTGAATCA
CATGCCGCAACTGATAGGACCCATGGAAGTACACTCTTCATGGCGATATACAAGACACACACAAGCACGA
ACACCCAGTTGCGGAGGAAATTCTCCGTAAATGAAAACCCAATCGGCGAACAATTCATACCCATATATGG
TAAAAGTTTTGAACGCGACTTGAGAGCGGAGAGCATTGCGGCTGATAAGGTTTTAGCGCTAAGCGGGCTT
TATAAAACGGGCTGCGGGACCAGTTTTCATATCACTACCGTTTGAGTTCTTGTGCTGTGTGGATACTCCT
CCCGACACAAAGCCGCTCCATCAGCCAGCAGTCGTCTAATCCAGAGACCCCGGATCGGGGTACCAACATG
GACGCACAAACACGACGACGTGAGCGTCGCGCTGAGAAACAAGCTCAATGGAAAGCTGCAAACGGTGGAT
CTCCTCCACATATGGCTTACCCATACGATGTTCCAGATTACGCTCCTCCAAGCTTGAATTCTATGTCTGG
TAAATACGATCTGCTCAGTGAGCAGGGCCTCCGTCTGGACGGACGACGTCCTCATGAATTGCGCCGCATC
AAGTGCAAACTGGGAGTCTTCGAGCAGCCCGATGGAAGTGCCTACATGGAGCAGGGAAACACCAAGGTTC
TGGCTGCCGTCTATGGACCCCACCAGGCCAAGGGCAATCAGACAGAGTCCGTCATCAACTGTCAGTACAG
TCAGGCAACCTTCTCCACGGCGGAGCGCAAAAATAGGCCGCGCGGCGATCGCAAATCTCTGGAGTTCAAG
TTGTACCTGCAGCAGGCGCTAAGTGCTGCCATTAAATCAGAACTATATCCCCGCTCCCAGATAGACATAT
ACGTGGAGGTGCTCCAAGACGACGGCGCCAACTATGCGGTGGCTCTTAATGCCGCCACACTGGCGCTAAT
TGATGCGGGAATCTGCCTCAATGAGTTCATTGTCGCCTGCACCGCCTCACTGAGCAAATCGAACATCCCG
CTCACAGACATCTCTCAGTTCGAGGAGGTATCCGGCGGACCGAAACTAACCGTGGCTGCCTTGCCTACCG
CCGAGAAAATCGCCTTTCTTGAGATGAGTGAGCGGTTCCACATCGATCACTTGGAAACCGTCATCGAGAC
TGCTATGGCGGGTTGCCGCGAAATAAGGGACATTCTGGAGGCAGCAGTCAAGGAGCACCTTCTGCACATG
GGCAGTGCCTCTGACTTTGCGAAAGTTGGTTGATCTAGAGGGCCCGCGGTTCGAAGGTAAGCCTATCCCT
AACCCTCTCCTCGGTCTCGATTCTACGCGTACCGGTCATCATCACCATCACCATTGAGTTTAAACCCGCT
GATCAGCCTCGACTGTGCCTTCTAAGGCCTGAGCTCGCTGATCAGCCTCGATCGAGGATCCAGACATGAT
AAGATACATTGATGAGTTTGGACAAACCACAACTAGAATGCAGTGAAAAAAATGCTTTATTTGTGAAATT
TGTGATGCTATTGCTTTATTTGTAACCATTATAAGCTGCAATAAACAAGTTAACAACAACAATTGCATTC
ATTTTATGTTTCAGGTTCAGGGGGAGGTGTGGGAGGTTTTTTAAAGCAAGTAAAACCTCTACAAATGTGG
TATGGCTGATTATGATCAGTCGACCGATGCCCTTGAGAGCCTTCAACCCAGTCAGCTCCTTCCGGTGGGC
GCGGGGCATGACTATCGTCGCCGCACTTATGACTGTCTTCTTTATCATGCAACTCGTAGGACAGGTGCCG
GCAGCGCTCTGGGTCATTTTCGGCGAGGACCGCTTTCGCTGGAGCGCGACGATGATCGGCCTGTCGCTTG
CGGTATTCGGAATCTTGCACGCCCTCGCTCAAGCCTTCGTCACTGGTCCCGCCACCAAACGTTTCGGCGA
GAAGCAGGCCATTATCGCCGGCATGGCGGCCGACGCGCTGGGCTACGTCTTGCTGGCGTTCGCGACGCGA
GGCTGGATGGCCTTCCCCATTATGATTCTTCTCGCTTCCGGCGGCATCGGGATGCCCGCGTTGCAGGCCA
TGCTGTCCAGGCAGGTAGATGACGACCATCAGGGACAGCTTCAAGGATCGCTCGCGGCTCTTACCAGCCA
GCAAAAGGCCAGGAACCGTAAAAAGGCCGCGTTGCTGGCGTTTTTCCATAGGCTCCGCCCCCCTGACGAG
CATCACAAAAATCGACGCTCAAGTCAGAGGTGGCGAAACCCGACAGGACTATAAAGATACCAGGCGTTTC
CCCCTGGAAGCTCCCTCGTGCGCTCTCCTGTTCCGACCCTGCCGCTTACCGGATACCTGTCCGCCTTTCT
CCCTTCGGGAAGCGTGGCGCTTTCTCAATGCTCACGCTGTAGGTATCTCAGTTCGGTGTAGGTCGTTCGC
TCCAAGCTGGGCTGTGTGCACGAACCCCCCGTTCAGCCCGACCGCTGCGCCTTATCCGGTAACTATCGTC
TTGAGTCCAACCCGGTAAGACACGACTTATCGCCACTGGCAGCAGCCACTGGTAACAGGATTAGCAGAGC
GAGGTATGTAGGCGGTGCTACAGAGTTCTTGAAGTGGTGGCCTAACTACGGCTACACTAGAAGGACAGTA
TTTGGTATCTGCGCTCTGCTGAAGCCAGTTACCTTCGGAAAAAGAGTTGGTAGCTCTTGATCCGGCAAAC
AAACCACCGCTGGTAGCGGTGGTTTTTTTGTTTGCAAGCAGCAGATTACGCGCAGAAAAAAAGGATCTCA
AGAAGATCCTTTGATCTTTTCTACGGGGTCTGACGCTCAGTGGAACGAAAACTCACGTTAAGGGATTTTG
GTCATGAGATTATCAAAAAGGATCTTCACCTAGATCCTTTTAAATTAAAAATGAAGTTTTAAATCAATCT
AAAGTATATATGAGTAAACTTGGTCTGACAGTTACCAATGCTTAATCAGTGAGGCACCTATCTCAGCGAT
CTGTCTATTTCGTTCATCCATAGTTGCCTGACTCCCCGTCGTGTAGATAACTACGATACGGGAGGGCTTA
CCATCTGGCCCCAGTGCTGCAATGATACCGCGAGACCCACGCTCACCGGCTCCAGATTTATCAGCAATAA
ACCAGCCAGCCGGAAGGGCCGAGCGCAGAAGTGGTCCTGCAACTTTATCCGCCTCCATCCAGTCTATTAA
TTGTTGCCGGGAAGCTAGAGTAAGTAGTTCGCCAGTTAATAGTTTGCGCAACGTTGTTGCCATTGCTGCA
GGCATCGTGGTGTCACGCTCGTCGTTTGGTATGGCTTCATTCAGCTCCGGTTCCCAACGATCAAGGCGAG
TTACATGATCCCCCATGTTGTGCAAAAAAGCGGTTAGCTCCTTCGGTCCTCCGATCGTTGTCAGAAGTAA
GTTGGCCGCAGTGTTATCACTCATGGTTATGGCAGCACTGCATAATTCTCTTACTGTCATGCCATCCGTA
AGATGCTTTTCTGTGACTGGTGAGTACTCAACCAAGTCATTCTGAGAATAGTGTATGCGGCGACCGAGTT
GCTCTTGCCCGGCGTCAACACGGGATAATACCGCGCCACATAGCAGAACTTTAAAAGTGCTCATCATTGG
AAAACGTTCTTCGGGGCGAAAACTCTCAAGGATCTTACCGCTGTTGAGATCCAGTTCGATGTAACCCACT
CGTGCACCCAACTGATCTTCAGCATCTTTTACTTTCACCAGCGTTTCTGGGTGAGCAAAAACAGGAAGGC
AAAATGCCGCAAAAAAGGGAATAAGGGCGACACGGAAATGTTGAATACTCATACTCTTCCTTTTTCAATA
TTATTGAAGCATTTATCAGGGTTATTGTCTCATGAGCGGATACATATTTGAATGTATTTAGAAAAATAAA
CAAATAGGGGTTCCGCGCACATTTCCCCGAAAAGTGCCACCTGACGTCTAAGAAACCATTATTATCATGA
CATTAACCTATAAAAATAGGCGTATCACGAGGCCCTTTCGT
Features (pLannotate 1.2.2; 11 found; start..end, strand, type, name):
     56..2568    +  promoter       Ac5 promoter: Drosophila melanogaster actin 5C promoter
   2588..2653    +  CDS            N (fragment): REGN_LAMBD - Experimental evidence at protein level: Swiss-Prot protein existence level 1. Plays a role as a transcriptional antitermination factor that allows the virus to initiate its lytic phase. Activates expression of the delayed viral early genes by modifying host RNA polymerase (RNAP) into a form that is resistant to termination signals. This antitermination function requires the host NusA protein which serves to stabilize the interaction between antitermination protein N and host RNA polymerase. From Escherichia phage lambda (Bacteriophage lambda).
   2678..2704    +  CDS            3xHA (fragment): three tandem HA epitope tags
   2723..3418    +  CDS            EXOSC4 (fragment): EXOS4_HUMAN - Also known as RRP41, SKI6. Experimental evidence at protein level: Swiss-Prot protein existence level 1. Non-catalytic component of the RNA exosome complex which has 3'->5' exoribonuclease activity and participates in a multitude of cellular RNA processing and degradation events. In the nucleus, the RNA exosome complex is involved in proper maturation of stable RNA species such as rRNA, snRNA and snoRNA, in the elimination of RNA processing by-products and non-coding 'pervasive' transcripts, such as antisense RNA species and promoter-upstream transcripts (PROMPTs), and of mRNAs w
   3486..3527    +  CDS            V5 tag: epitope tag from simian virus 5
   3627..3761    -  polyA_signal   SV40 poly(A) signal: SV40 polyadenylation signal
   3784..3868    -  CDS            large T antigen (fragment): large T antigen from SV40 (simian virus 40)
   3869..4339    +  CDS            TcR (fragment): tetracycline efflux protein; tet; confers resistance to tetracycline
   4383..4971    -  rep_origin     ori: high-copy-number ColE1/pMB1/pBR322/pUC origin of replication
   5142..6002    -  CDS            AmpR: β-lactamase; bla; confers resistance to ampicillin, carbenicillin, and related antibiotics
   6003..6107    -  promoter       AmpR promoter: bla
