[The description below was written by a language model from this plasmid's Addgene catalogue record and pLannotate feature annotations shown in this document.]
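Description:
pAc5.1B-lambdaN-HA-DmRRP41_AA is an insect-cell expression plasmid of about 6.2 kb. The catalogue lists the backbone as unknown, although the name and feature layout point to a pAc5.1-type vector. Expression is driven by the Drosophila melanogaster actin 5C (Ac5) promoter, a strong constitutive promoter commonly used in cultured fly cells. An SV40 polyadenylation signal lies downstream of the coding region, though it is annotated on the opposite strand. In bacteria the plasmid replicates from a ColE1/pUC-type origin and is selected with ampicillin through the bla gene and its own promoter. The record describes it as low copy despite the annotation of the origin as a high-copy type. Short remnants of a tetracycline resistance gene and of SV40 large T antigen are also detected; these appear to be backbone fragments, not functional units.

The open reading frame begins with a short fragment of the bacteriophage lambda N protein, followed by an HA epitope (annotated as a partial match to a 3xHA element) and then Drosophila RRP41. This gene is also known as Ski6, and the sequence is based on transcript variant A. The annotation tool matched the insert to its human homologue EXOSC4, a non-catalytic core subunit of the RNA exosome, the 3'→5' RNA processing and degradation complex. A V5 tag sequence from the vector lies downstream, but the record does not show whether it is in frame with the insert. The meaning of the "_AA" suffix is also not explained.

The lambda N peptide binds boxB RNA hairpins, so fusions of this kind are typically used in tethering assays that recruit a protein to a boxB-containing reporter mRNA. The record itself states only insect expression of DmRRP41.
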