Addgene plasmid #148222: pAc5.1B-lambdaN-HA-DmRRP41_AA
Purpose: Insect Expression of DmRRP41
Depositing lab: Elisa Izaurralde. Depositing organization: Max Planck Institute for Developmental Biology.
Backbone
  Vector backbone: Unknown
  Vector type: Insect Expression
Growth in bacteria
  Bacterial resistance: Ampicillin, 100 μg/mL
  Growth temperature: 37°C
  Growth strain: DH5alpha
  Copy number: Low Copy
Gene/Insert
  Gene/Insert name: DmRRP41
  Species: D. melanogaster (fly)
  Entrez Gene: Ski6 (a.k.a. Dmel_CG15481, CG15481, Dmel\CG15481, Rrp41, dRrp41, dSki6)
  Cloning method: Unknown
Terms and licenses: Academic/Nonprofit Terms; Industry Terms: Not Available to Industry
Depositor comments: sequence given by variant A from NCBI:NM_135774.3 Plasmids from this collection were made available to the research community and donated after the lab closed. Please note that the sequence provided by the depositing laboratory may be theoretical/predicted or based on Sanger sequencing results. There may be discrepancies between sequencing results obtained by Addgene and the depositor sequence. If an Addgene verified sequence is not available, please contact before placing your order to request that our lab fully sequence the plasmid.
How to cite: pAc5.1B-lambdaN-HA-DmRRP41_AA was a gift from Elisa Izaurralde (Addgene plasmid # 148222 ; http://n2t.net/addgene:148222 ; RRID:Addgene_148222)
